Addgene plasmid #138286: pKEW398_AcrIIA15_truncated
Purpose: Expression of truncated AcrIIA15 protein
Depositing lab: Jennifer Doudna. Depositing organization: University of California, Berkeley. Publication: Potent CRISPR-Cas9 inhibitors from Staphylococcus genomes. Watters KE, Shivram H, Fellmann C, Lew RJ, McMahon B, Doudna JA. Proc Natl Acad Sci U S A. 2020 Mar 10. pii: 1917668117. doi: 10.1073/pnas.1917668117. PubMed 32156733.
Backbone
  Vector backbone: pET
  Backbone manufacturer: UC Berkeley
  Total vector size (bp): 5930
  Vector type: Bacterial Expression, CRISPR
Growth in bacteria
  Bacterial resistance: Ampicillin, 100 μg/mL
  Growth temperature: 37°C
  Growth strain: DH5alpha
  Copy number: High Copy
Gene/Insert
  Gene/Insert name: AcrIIA15
  Species: Staphylococcus schleiferi
  GenBank ID: PCF60932.1
  Tag / fusion protein: SFGFP (N terminal on insert)
Terms and licenses: Academic/Nonprofit Terms; Industry Terms: Not Available to Industry
How to cite: pKEW398_AcrIIA15_truncated was a gift from Jennifer Doudna (Addgene plasmid # 138286 ; http://n2t.net/addgene:138286 ; RRID:Addgene_138286)
