[The description below was written by a language model from this plasmid's Addgene catalogue record and pLannotate feature annotations shown in this document.]
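Description:
pKEW398_AcrIIA15_truncated is a pET-family bacterial expression plasmid of about 5.9 kb, built to produce a truncated form of the anti-CRISPR protein AcrIIA15 from Staphylococcus schleiferi in E. coli. It replicates from a ColE1/pMB1-type origin and retains the pBR322-derived bom mobilisation region and the rop gene. The catalogue lists it as high copy, although rop normally moderates copy number. Selection is by ampicillin through the β-lactamase gene and its native promoter. Two fragments of the tetracycline resistance gene and the tet promoter flank the expression cassette. These are remnants of the pBR322 lineage, split by insertion of the cassette, and are not a functional marker.

The expression cassette is driven by a T7 promoter with the phage T7 gene 10 ribosome binding site, so expression requires a host that supplies T7 RNA polymerase. No lac operator or lacI gene appears in the feature table. The reading frame begins with a 10xHis affinity tag, followed by superfolder GFP and a TEV protease recognition site (annotated as a fragment). The annotation tool did not label the AcrIIA15 coding sequence itself, but it presumably occupies the unannotated stretch between the TEV site and the T7 terminator. A short match to a T7 gene 10-derived sequence lies just upstream of the terminator and is probably vector remnant. This layout allows nickel-affinity purification, with sfGFP as a fluorescent fusion partner, and the TEV site allows the N-terminal tags to be cleaved off to release the anti-CRISPR protein. The record does not say which residues were removed in the truncation. The construct comes from work characterising Cas9 inhibitors found in Staphylococcus genomes, and it suits recombinant production of the truncated protein for biochemical study.
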