Features (pLannotate 1.2.2; 16 found; start..end, strand, type, name):
    233..372     -  misc_feature   bom: basis of mobility region from pBR322
    474..665     -  CDS            rop: Rop protein, which maintains plasmids at low copy number; rop
    682..1062    +  CDS            YPB1_ECOLX: Protein predicted: Swiss-Prot protein existence level 4. From Escherichia coli.
   1304..2204    -  CDS            TcR (fragment): tetracycline efflux protein; tet; confers resistance to tetracycline
   2226..2244    +  promoter       T7 promoter: promoter for bacteriophage T7 RNA polymerase
   2333..2355    +  RBS            RBS: efficient ribosome binding site from bacteriophage T7 gene 10 (Olins and Rangwala, 1989)
   2375..2404    +  CDS            10xHis: 10xHis affinity tag
   2414..3127    +  CDS            Superfolder GFP: Superfolder GFP is a basic (constitutively fluorescent) green fluorescent protein published in 2005, derived from Aequorea victoria. It is reported to be a very rapidly-maturing weak dimer.
   3182..3198    +  CDS            TEV site (fragment): tobacco etch virus (TEV) protease recognition and cleavage site
   3639..3688    +  CDS            SET1 (fragment): solubility-enhancement tag derived from T7 phage gene 10B
   3696..3743    +  terminator     T7 terminator: transcription terminator for bacteriophage T7 RNA polymerase
   3769..4061    -  CDS            TcR (fragment): tetracycline efflux protein; tet; confers resistance to tetracycline
   4109..4137    -  promoter       tet promoter: E. coli promoter for tetracycline efflux protein gene
   4250..4354    +  promoter       AmpR promoter: bla
   4355..5215    +  CDS            AmpR: β-lactamase; bla; confers resistance to ampicillin, carbenicillin, and related antibiotics
   5386..47      +  rep_origin     ori (across the origin): high-copy-number ColE1/pMB1/pBR322/pUC origin of replication
>Addgene plasmid #138286 | pKEW398_AcrIIA15_truncated | addgene full sequence | sequence record 274377 | Addgene NGS Result
AGCGTCGATTTTTGTGATGCTCGTCAGGGGGGCGGAGCCTATGGAAAAACGCCAGCAACGCGGCCTTTTT
ACGGTTCCTGGCCTTTTGCTGGCCTTTTGCTCACATGTTCTTTCCTGCGTTATCCCCTGATTCTGTGGAT
AACCGTATTACCGCCTTTGAGTGAGCTGATACCGCTCGCCGCAGCCGAACGACCGAGCGCAGCGAGTCAG
TGAGCGAGGAAGCGGAAGAGCGCCTGATGCGGTATTTTCTCCTTACGCATCTGTGCGGTATTTCACACCG
CAATGGTGCACTCTCAGTACAATCTGCTCTGATGCCGCATAGTTAAGCCAGTATACACTCCGCTATCGCT
ACGTGACTGGGTCATGGCTGCGCCCCGACACCCGCCAACACCCGCTGACGCGCCCTGACGGGCTTGTCTG
CTCCCGGCATCCGCTTACAGACAAGCTGTGACCGTCTCCGGGAGCTGCATGTGTCAGAGGTTTTCACCGT
CATCACCGAAACGCGCGAGGCAGCTGCGGTAAAGCTCATCAGCGTGGTCGTGAAGCGATTCACAGATGTC
TGCCTGTTCATCCGCGTCCAGCTCGTTGAGTTTCTCCAGAAGCGTTAATGTCTGGCTTCTGATAAAGCGG
GCCATGTTAAGGGCGGTTTTTTCCTGTTTGGTCACTGATGCCTCCGTGTAAGGGGGATTTCTGTTCATGG
GGGTAATGATACCGATGAAACGAGAGAGGATGCTCACGATACGGGTTACTGATGATGAACATGCCCGGTT
ACTGGAACGTTGTGAGGGTAAACAACTGGCGGTATGGATGCGGCGGGACCAGAGAAAAATCACTCAGGGT
CAATGCCAGCGCTTCGTTAATACAGATGTAGGTGTTCCACAGGGTAGCCAGCAGCATCCTGCGATGCAGA
TCCGGAACATAATGGTGCAGGGCGCTGACTTCCGCGTTTCCAGACTTTACGAAACACGGAAACCGAAGAC
CATTCATGTTGTTGCTCAGGTCGCAGACGTTTTGCAGCAGCAGTCGCTTCACGTTCGCTCGCGTATCGGT
GATTCATTCTGCTAACCAGTAAGGCAACCCCGCCAGCCTAGCCGGGTCCTCAACGACAGGAGCACGATCA
TGCGCACCCGTGGCCAGGACCCAACGCTGCCCGAGATGCGCCGCGTGCGGCTGCTGGAGATGGCGGACGC
GATGGATATGTTCTGCCAAGGGTTGGTTTGCGCATTCACAGTTCTCCGCAAGAATTGATTGGCTCCAATT
CTTGGAGTGGTGAATCCGTTAGCGAGGTGCCGCCGGCTTCCATTCAGGTCGAGGTGGCCCGGCTCCATGC
ACCGCGACGCAACGCGGGGAGGCAGACAAGGTATAGGGCGGCGCCTACAATCCATGCCAACCCGTTCCAT
GTGCTCGCCGAGGCGGCATAAATCGCCGTGACGATCAGCGGTCCAATGATCGAAGTTAGGCTGGTAAGAG
CCGCGAGCGATCCTTGAAGCTGTCCCTGATGGTCGTCATCTACCTGCCTGGACAGCATGGCCTGCAACGC
GGGCATCCCGATGCCGCCGGAAGCGAGAAGAATCATAATGGGGAAGGCCATCCAGCCTCGCGTCGCGAAC
GCCAGCAAGACGTAGCCCAGCGCGTCGGCCGCCATGCCGGCGATAATGGCCTGCTTCTCGCCGAAACGTT
TGGTGGCGGGACCAGTGACGAAGGCTTGAGCGAGGGCGTGCAAGATTCCGAATACCGCAAGCGACAGGCC
GATCATCGTCGCGCTCCAGCGAAAGCGGTCCTCGCCGAAAATGACCCAGAGCGCTGCCGGCACCTGTCCT
ACGAGTTGCATGATAAAGAAGACAGTCATAAGTGCGGCGACGATAGTCATGCCCCGCGCCCACCGGAAGG
AGCTGACTGGGTTGAAGGCTCTCAAGGGCATCGGTCGACGCTCTCCCTTATGCGACTCCTGCATTAGGAA
GCAGCCCAGTAGTAGGTTGAGGCCGTTGAGCACCGCCGCCGCAAGGAATGGTGCATGCAAGGAGATGGCG
CCCAACAGTCCCCCGGCCACGGGGCCTGCCACCATACCCACGCCGAAACAAGCGCTCATGAGCCCGAAGT
GGCGAGCCCGATCTTCCCCATCGGTGATGTCGGCGATATAGGCGCCAGCAACCGCACCTGTGGCGCCGGT
GATGCCGGCCACGATGCGTCCGGCGTAGAGGATCGAGATCTCGATCCCGCGAAATTAATACGACTCACTA
TAGGGAGACCACAACGGTTTCCCTCTAGTGCCGGCTCCGGAGAGCTCTTTAATTAAGCGGCCGCCCTGCA
GGACTCGAGTTCTAGAAATAATTTTGTTTAACTTTAAGAAGGAGATATACATATGAAATCTTCTCACCAT
CACCATCACCATCACCATCACCATGGTTCTTCTATGAGCAAAGGAGAAGAACTTTTCACTGGAGTTGTCC
CAATTCTTGTTGAATTAGATGGTGATGTTAATGGGCACAAATTTTCTGTCCGTGGAGAGGGTGAAGGTGA
TGCTACAAACGGAAAACTCACCCTTAAATTTATTTGCACTACTGGAAAACTACCTGTTCCGTGGCCAACA
CTTGTCACTACTCTGACCTATGGTGTTCAATGCTTTTCCCGTTATCCGGATCACATGAAACGGCATGACT
TTTTCAAGAGTGCCATGCCCGAAGGTTATGTACAGGAACGCACTATATCTTTCAAAGATGACGGGACCTA
CAAGACGCGTGCTGAAGTCAAGTTTGAAGGTGATACCCTTGTTAATCGTATCGAGTTAAAGGGTATTGAT
TTTAAAGAAGATGGAAACATTCTTGGACACAAACTCGAGTACAACTTTAACTCACACAATGTATACATCA
CGGCAGACAAACAAAAGAATGGAATCAAAGCTAACTTCAAAATTCGCCACAACGTTGAAGATGGTTCCGT
TCAACTAGCAGACCATTATCAACAAAATACTCCAATTGGCGATGGCCCTGTCCTTTTACCAGACAACCAT
TACCTGTCGACACAATCTGTCCTTTCGAAAGATCCCAACGAAAAGCGTGACCACATGGTCCTTCTTGAGT
TTGTAACTGCTGCTGGGATTACACATGGCATGGATGAGCTCTACAAAAATTCGAGCTCGAACAACAACAA
CAATAACAATAACAACAACCTCGGGATCGAGGAAAACCTGTACTTCCAATCCAATGCAATGGAAAAAGTG
GACACATGGATTGTTTACAGAGGAAGAACAGCGGATATGAATAAAAGCTATATAGCGGAAGGCAGCACTT
ACGAAGAAGTTTATAATAACTTCGTTGATAAATACGGCTATGATGTTTTAGATGAGGATATTTACGAAAT
TCAACTTCTAAAAAAGAACGGAGAAAACTTGGACGATTATGACGTTGATTCTGACGGCATCAACAATTAT
GATAAATTGGACGAGTTCAGAGAATCGGATTACGTGGATCTAGAGGATTACGATTATAGAGAATTGTTCG
AAAATAGCAGCTCTCAAGTTTATTATCATGAATTTGAGATAACACACGAATAATAATAACATTGGAAGTG
GATAACGGATCCGCGATCGCGGCGCGCCACCTGGTGGCCGGCCGGTACCACGCGTGCGCGCTGATCCGGC
TGCTAACAAAGCCCGAAAGGAAGCTGAGTTGGCTGCTGCCACCGCTGAGCAATAACTAGCATAACCCCTT
GGGGCCTCTAAACGGGTCTTGAGGGGTTTTTTGCTGAAAGGAGGAACTATATCCGGATATCCACAGGACG
GGTGTGGTCGCCATGATCGCGTAGTCGATAGTGGCTCCAAGTAGCGAAGCGAGCAGGACTGGGCGGCGGC
CAAAGCGGTCGGACAGTGCTCCGAGAACGGGTGCGCATAGAAATTGCATCAACGCATATAGCGCTAGCAG
CACGCCATAGTGACTGGCGATGCTGTCGGAATGGACGATATCCCGCAAGAGGCCCGGCAGTACCGGCATA
ACCAAGCCTATGCCTACAGCATCCAGGGTGACGGTGCCGAGGATGACGATGAGCGCATTGTTAGATTTCA
TACACGGTGCCTGACTGCGTTAGCAATTTAACTGTGATAAACTACCGCATTAAAGCTTATCGATGATAAG
CTGTCAAACATGAGAATTCTTGAAGACGAAAGGGCCTCGTGATACGCCTATTTTTATAGGTTAATGTCAT
GATAATAATGGTTTCTTAGACGTCAGGTGGCACTTTTCGGGGAAATGTGCGCGGAACCCCTATTTGTTTA
TTTTTCTAAATACATTCAAATATGTATCCGCTCATGAGACAATAACCCTGATAAATGCTTCAATAACATT
GAAAAAGGAAGAGTATGAGTATTCAACATTTCCGTGTCGCCCTTATTCCCTTTTTTGCGGCATTTTGCCT
TCCTGTTTTTGCTCACCCAGAAACGCTGGTGAAAGTAAAAGATGCTGAAGATCAGTTGGGTGCACGAGTG
GGTTACATCGAACTGGATCTCAACAGCGGTAAGATCCTTGAGAGTTTTCGCCCCGAAGAACGTTTTCCAA
TGATGAGCACTTTTAAAGTTCTGCTATGTGGCGCGGTATTATCCCGTGTTGACGCCGGGCAAGAGCAACT
CGGTCGCCGCATACACTATTCTCAGAATGACTTGGTTGAGTACTCACCAGTCACAGAAAAGCATCTTACG
GATGGCATGACAGTAAGAGAATTATGCAGTGCTGCCATAACCATGAGTGATAACACTGCGGCCAACTTAC
TTCTGACAACGATCGGAGGACCGAAGGAGCTAACCGCTTTTTTGCACAACATGGGGGATCATGTAACTCG
CCTTGATCGTTGGGAACCGGAGCTGAATGAAGCCATACCAAACGACGAGCGTGACACCACGATGCCTGCA
GCAATGGCAACAACGTTGCGCAAACTATTAACTGGCGAACTACTTACTCTAGCTTCCCGGCAACAATTAA
TAGACTGGATGGAGGCGGATAAAGTTGCAGGACCACTTCTGCGCTCGGCCCTTCCGGCTGGCTGGTTTAT
TGCTGATAAATCTGGAGCCGGTGAGCGTGGGTCTCGCGGTATCATTGCAGCACTGGGGCCAGATGGTAAG
CCCTCCCGTATCGTAGTTATCTACACGACGGGGAGTCAGGCAACTATGGATGAACGAAATAGACAGATCG
CTGAGATAGGTGCCTCACTGATTAAGCATTGGTAACTGTCAGACCAAGTTTACTCATATATACTTTAGAT
TGATTTAAAACTTCATTTTTAATTTAAAAGGATCTAGGTGAAGATCCTTTTTGATAATCTCATGACCAAA
ATCCCTTAACGTGAGTTTTCGTTCCACTGAGCGTCAGACCCCGTAGAAAAGATCAAAGGATCTTCTTGAG
ATCCTTTTTTTCTGCGCGTAATCTGCTGCTTGCAAACAAAAAAACCACCGCTACCAGCGGTGGTTTGTTT
GCCGGATCAAGAGCTACCAACTCTTTTTCCGAAGGTAACTGGCTTCAGCAGAGCGCAGATACCAAATACT
GTCCTTCTAGTGTAGCCGTAGTTAGGCCACCACTTCAAGAACTCTGTAGCACCGCCTACATACCTCGCTC
TGCTAATCCTGTTACCAGTGGCTGCTGCCAGTGGCGATAAGTCGTGTCTTACCGGGTTGGACTCAAGACG
ATAGTTACCGGATAAGGCGCAGCGGTCGGGCTGAACGGGGGGTTCGTGCACACAGCCCAGCTTGGAGCGA
ACGACCTACACCGAACTGAGATACCTACAGCGTGAGCTATGAGAAAGCGCCACGCTTCCCGAAGGGAGAA
AGGCGGACAGGTATCCGGTAAGCGGCAGGGTCGGAACAGGAGAGCGCACGAGGGAGCTTCCAGGGGGAAA
CGCCTGGTATCTTTATAGTCCTGTCGGGTTTCGCCACCTCTGACTTG
